Addgene plasmid #186802: Alpha-Synuclein-His
Purpose: Codon-optimized bacterial expression plasmid. Expresses Alpha-Synuclein-His.
Depositing lab: Lalit Deshmukh. Depositing organization: University of California, San Diego (UCSD). Publication: Avidity-Based Method for the Efficient Generation of Monoubiquitinated Recombinant Proteins. Nelson SL, Li Y, Chen Y, Deshmukh L. J Am Chem Soc. 2023 Apr 3. doi: 10.1021/jacs.3c01943. PubMed 37010382.
Backbone
  Vector backbone: pET-11a
  Backbone size w/o insert (bp): 5629
  Total vector size (bp): 6082
  Vector type: Bacterial Expression
Growth in bacteria
  Bacterial resistance: Ampicillin, 100 μg/mL
  Growth temperature: 37°C
  Growth strain: DH5alpha
  Copy number: Low Copy
Gene/Insert
  Gene/Insert name: Alpha-Synuclein-His
  Species: H. sapiens (human)
  Entrez Gene: SNCA (a.k.a. NACP, PARK1, PARK4, PD1)
  Tag / fusion protein: His6 (C terminal on insert)
  Cloning method: Restriction Enzyme; 5′ cloning site NdeI (unknown if destroyed); 3′ cloning site BamHI (unknown if destroyed)
  Sequencing primers: 5′ T7; 3′ T7 Terminator
Terms and licenses: Academic/Nonprofit Terms; Industry Terms: Not Available to Industry
Depositor comments: Alpha-Synuclein UniProt ID: P37840
How to cite: Alpha-Synuclein-His was a gift from Lalit Deshmukh (Addgene plasmid # 186802 ; http://n2t.net/addgene:186802 ; RRID:Addgene_186802)
