[The description below was written by a language model from this plasmid's Addgene catalogue record and pLannotate feature annotations shown in this document.]
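Description:
Alpha-Synuclein-His is a bacterial expression plasmid built on the pET-11a backbone, carrying a codon-optimized coding sequence for human alpha-synuclein (SNCA) fused to a C-terminal His6 tag. The insert was placed between the NdeI and BamHI sites, giving a total size of about 6.1 kb. The plasmid is maintained in E. coli through a pBR322-type ColE1 origin accompanied by the bom mobility region and the rop gene, which keeps copy number low, consistent with the catalogue entry. Selection is by ampicillin through the bla β-lactamase gene under its own promoter. Several short tetracycline-resistance fragments and a tet promoter are also annotated; these are non-functional remnants of the pBR322 ancestry rather than a usable marker.

Expression is driven by the standard pET arrangement: a T7 promoter immediately followed by a lac operator, then the strong ribosome binding site from phage T7 gene 10, the SNCA open reading frame, and a T7 terminator. The plasmid also encodes the lac repressor from its own lacI promoter, so transcription is held off until induction with IPTG in a host that supplies T7 RNA polymerase. The short "capTEV" fragment annotated directly after SNCA most likely corresponds to the hexahistidine stretch, and the downstream "SET1" gene 10-derived fragment probably reflects residual vector sequence rather than a designed fusion partner.

The construct is intended for producing recombinant His-tagged alpha-synuclein, which can be purified by immobilized metal affinity chromatography. It was deposited with work describing an avidity-based method for efficiently generating monoubiquitinated recombinant proteins, though the record does not state the role of this particular protein in that method.
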