Features (pLannotate 1.2.2; 20 found; start..end, strand, type, name):
      5..33      -  promoter       tet promoter: E. coli promoter for tetracycline efflux protein gene
    146..250     +  promoter       AmpR promoter: bla
    251..1111    +  CDS            AmpR: β-lactamase; bla; confers resistance to ampicillin, carbenicillin, and related antibiotics
   1282..1870    +  rep_origin     ori: high-copy-number ColE1/pMB1/pBR322/pUC origin of replication
   2056..2195    -  misc_feature   bom: basis of mobility region from pBR322
   2297..2488    -  CDS            rop: Rop protein, which maintains plasmids at low copy number; rop
   2505..2885    +  CDS            YPB1_ECOLX: Protein predicted: Swiss-Prot protein existence level 4. From Escherichia coli.
   3127..3751    -  CDS            TcR (fragment): tetracycline efflux protein; tet; confers resistance to tetracycline
   3766..3787    -  protein_bind   CAP binding site: CAP binding activates transcription in the presence of cAMP. E. coli catabolite activator protein
   3800..4882    -  CDS            lacI: lac repressor; lacI; The lac repressor binds to the lac operator to inhibit transcription in E. coli. This inhibition can be relieved by adding lactose or isopropyl-β-D-thiogalactopyranoside (IPTG).
   4883..4960    -  promoter       lacI promoter: lacI
   4968..5247    -  CDS            TcR (fragment): tetracycline efflux protein; tet; confers resistance to tetracycline
   5269..5287    +  promoter       T7 promoter: promoter for bacteriophage T7 RNA polymerase
   5288..5312    +  protein_bind   lac operator: The lac repressor binds to the lac operator to inhibit transcription in E. coli. This inhibition can be relieved by adding lactose or isopropyl-β-D-thiogalactopyranoside (IPTG). lac repressor encoded by lacI
   5327..5349    +  RBS            RBS: efficient ribosome binding site from bacteriophage T7 gene 10 (Olins and Rangwala, 1989)
   5357..5776    +  CDS            SNCA (sequence partly withheld): SYUA_HUMAN - Also known as NACP, PARK1. Experimental evidence at protein level: Swiss-Prot protein existence level 1. Neuronal protein that plays several roles in synaptic activity such as regulation of synaptic vesicle trafficking and subsequent neurotransmitter release. Participates as a monomer in synaptic vesicle exocytosis by enhancing vesicle priming, fusion and dilation of exocytotic fusion pores (PubMed:28288128, PubMed:30404828). Mechanistically, acts by increasing local Ca(2+) release from microdomains which is essential for the enhancement of ATP-induced exocytosis (PubMed:30404828)
   5776..5794    +  CDS            capTEV™ (fragment): composite tag for in vivo biotinylation, TEV protease cleavage, and 6xHis tagging
   5805..5854    +  CDS            SET1 (fragment): solubility-enhancement tag derived from T7 phage gene 10B
   5862..5909    +  terminator     T7 terminator: transcription terminator for bacteriophage T7 RNA polymerase
   5932..6036    -  CDS            TcR (fragment): tetracycline efflux protein; tet; confers resistance to tetracycline
>Addgene plasmid #186802 | Alpha-Synuclein-His | addgene full sequence | sequence record 372590 | Addgene NGS Result
CCGCATTAAAGCTTATCGATGATAAGCTGTCAAACATGAGAATTCTTGAAGACGAAAGGGCCTCGTGATA
CGCCTATTTTTATAGGTTAATGTCATGATAATAATGGTTTCTTAGACGTCAGGTGGCACTTTTCGGGGAA
ATGTGCGCGGAACCCCTATTTGTTTATTTTTCTAAATACATTCAAATATGTATCCGCTCATGAGACAATA
ACCCTGATAAATGCTTCAATAATATTGAAAAAGGAAGAGTATGAGTATTCAACATTTCCGTGTCGCCCTT
ATTCCCTTTTTTGCGGCATTTTGCCTTCCTGTTTTTGCTCACCCAGAAACGCTGGTGAAAGTAAAAGATG
CTGAAGATCAGTTGGGTGCACGAGTGGGTTACATCGAACTGGATCTCAACAGCGGTAAGATCCTTGAGAG
TTTTCGCCCCGAAGAACGTTTTCCAATGATGAGCACTTTTAAAGTTCTGCTATGTGGCGCGGTATTATCC
CGTGTTGACGCCGGGCAAGAGCAACTCGGTCGCCGCATACACTATTCTCAGAATGACTTGGTTGAGTACT
CACCAGTCACAGAAAAGCATCTTACGGATGGCATGACAGTAAGAGAATTATGCAGTGCTGCCATAACCAT
GAGTGATAACACTGCGGCCAACTTACTTCTGACAACGATCGGAGGACCGAAGGAGCTAACCGCTTTTTTG
CACAACATGGGGGATCATGTAACTCGCCTTGATCGTTGGGAACCGGAGCTGAATGAAGCCATACCAAACG
ACGAGCGTGACACCACGATGCCTGCAGCAATGGCAACAACGTTGCGCAAACTATTAACTGGCGAACTACT
TACTCTAGCTTCCCGGCAACAATTAATAGACTGGATGGAGGCGGATAAAGTTGCAGGACCACTTCTGCGC
TCGGCCCTTCCGGCTGGCTGGTTTATTGCTGATAAATCTGGAGCCGGTGAGCGTGGGTCTCGCGGTATCA
TTGCAGCACTGGGGCCAGATGGTAAGCCCTCCCGTATCGTAGTTATCTACACGACGGGGAGTCAGGCAAC
TATGGATGAACGAAATAGACAGATCGCTGAGATAGGTGCCTCACTGATTAAGCATTGGTAACTGTCAGAC
CAAGTTTACTCATATATACTTTAGATTGATTTAAAACTTCATTTTTAATTTAAAAGGATCTAGGTGAAGA
TCCTTTTTGATAATCTCATGACCAAAATCCCTTAACGTGAGTTTTCGTTCCACTGAGCGTCAGACCCCGT
AGAAAAGATCAAAGGATCTTCTTGAGATCCTTTTTTTCTGCGCGTAATCTGCTGCTTGCAAACAAAAAAA
CCACCGCTACCAGCGGTGGTTTGTTTGCCGGATCAAGAGCTACCAACTCTTTTTCCGAAGGTAACTGGCT
TCAGCAGAGCGCAGATACCAAATACTGTCCTTCTAGTGTAGCCGTAGTTAGGCCACCACTTCAAGAACTC
TGTAGCACCGCCTACATACCTCGCTCTGCTAATCCTGTTACCAGTGGCTGCTGCCAGTGGCGATAAGTCG
TGTCTTACCGGGTTGGACTCAAGACGATAGTTACCGGATAAGGCGCAGCGGTCGGGCTGAACGGGGGGTT
CGTGCACACAGCCCAGCTTGGAGCGAACGACCTACACCGAACTGAGATACCTACAGCGTGAGCTATGAGA
AAGCGCCACGCTTCCCGAAGGGAGAAAGGCGGACAGGTATCCGGTAAGCGGCAGGGTCGGAACAGGAGAG
CGCACGAGGGAGCTTCCAGGGGGAAACGCCTGGTATCTTTATAGTCCTGTCGGGTTTCGCCACCTCTGAC
TTGAGCGTCGATTTTTGTGATGCTCGTCAGGGGGGCGGAGCCTATGGAAAAACGCCAGCAACGCGGCCTT
TTTACGGTTCCTGGCCTTTTGCTGGCCTTTTGCTCACATGTTCTTTCCTGCGTTATCCCCTGATTCTGTG
GATAACCGTATTACCGCCTTTGAGTGAGCTGATACCGCTCGCCGCAGCCGAACGACCGAGCGCAGCGAGT
CAGTGAGCGAGGAAGCGGAAGAGCGCCTGATGCGGTATTTTCTCCTTACGCATCTGTGCGGTATTTCACA
CCGCAATGGTGCACTCTCAGTACAATCTGCTCTGATGCCGCATAGTTAAGCCAGTATACACTCCGCTATC
GCTACGTGACTGGGTCATGGCTGCGCCCCGACACCCGCCAACACCCGCTGACGCGCCCTGACGGGCTTGT
CTGCTCCCGGCATCCGCTTACAGACAAGCTGTGACCGTCTCCGGGAGCTGCATGTGTCAGAGGTTTTCAC
CGTCATCACCGAAACGCGCGAGGCAGCTGCGGTAAAGCTCATCAGCGTGGTCGTGAAGCGATTCACAGAT
GTCTGCCTGTTCATCCGCGTCCAGCTCGTTGAGTTTCTCCAGAAGCGTTAATGTCTGGCTTCTGATAAAG
CGGGCCATGTTAAGGGCGGTTTTTTCCTGTTTGGTCACTGATGCCTCCGTGTAAGGGGGATTTCTGTTCA
TGGGGGTAATGATACCGATGAAACGAGAGAGGATGCTCACGATACGGGTTACTGATGATGAACATGCCCG
GTTACTGGAACGTTGTGAGGGTAAACAACTGGCGGTATGGATGCGGCGGGACCAGAGAAAAATCACTCAG
GGTCAATGCCAGCGCTTCGTTAATACAGATGTAGGTGTTCCACAGGGTAGCCAGCAGCATCCTGCGATGC
AGATCCGGAACATAATGGTGCAGGGCGCTGACTTCCGCGTTTCCAGACTTTACGAAACACGGAAACCGAA
GACCATTCATGTTGTTGCTCAGGTCGCAGACGTTTTGCAGCAGCAGTCGCTTCACGTTCGCTCGCGTATC
GGTGATTCATTCTGCTAACCAGTAAGGCAACCCCGCCAGCCTAGCCGGGTCCTCAACGACAGGAGCACGA
TCATGCGCACCCGTGGCCAGGACCCAACGCTGCCCGAGATGCGCCGCGTGCGGCTGCTGGAGATGGCGGA
CGCGATGGATATGTTCTGCCAAGGGTTGGTTTGCGCATTCACAGTTCTCCGCAAGAATTGATTGGCTCCA
ATTCTTGGAGTGGTGAATCCGTTAGCGAGGTGCCGCCGGCTTCCATTCAGGTCGAGGTGGCCCGGCTCCA
TGCACCGCGACGCAACGCGGGGAGGCAGACAAGGTATAGGGCGGCGCCTACAATCCATGCCAACCCGTTC
CATGTGCTCGCCGAGGCGGCATAAATCGCCGTGACGATCAGCGGTCCAATGATCGAAGTTAGGCTGGTAA
GAGCCGCGAGCGATCCTTGAAGCTGTCCCTGATGGTCGTCATCTACCTGCCTGGACAGCATGGCCTGCAA
CGCGGGCATCCCGATGCCGCCGGAAGCGAGAAGAATCATAATGGGGAAGGCCATCCAGCCTCGCGTCGCG
AACGCCAGCAAGACGTAGCCCAGCGCGTCGGCCGCCATGCCGGCGATAATGGCCTGCTTCTCGCCGAAAC
GTTTGGTGGCGGGACCAGTGACGAAGGCTTGAGCGAGGGCGTGCAAGATTCCGAATACCGCAAGCGACAG
GCCGATCATCGTCGCGCTCCAGCGAAAGCGGTCCTCGCCGAAAATGACCCAGAGCGCTGCCGGCACCTGT
CCTACGAGTTGCATGATAAAGAAGACAGTCATAAGTGCGGCGACGATAGTCATGCCCCGCGCCCACCGGA
AGGAGCTGACTGGGTTGAAGGCTCTCAAGGGCATCGGTCGAGATCCCGGTGCCTAATGAGTGAGCTAACT
TACATTAATTGCGTTGCGCTCACTGCCCGCTTTCCAGTCGGGAAACCTGTCGTGCCAGCTGCATTAATGA
ATCGGCCAACGCGCGGGGAGAGGCGGTTTGCGTATTGGGCGCCAGGGTGGTTTTTCTTTTCACCAGTGAG
ACGGGCAACAGCTGATTGCCCTTCACCGCCTGGCCCTGAGAGAGTTGCAGCAAGCGGTCCACGCTGGTTT
GCCCCAGCAGGCGAAAATCCTGTTTGATGGTGGTTAACGGCGGGATATAACATGAGCTGTCTTCGGTATC
GTCGTATCCCACTACCGAGATATCCGCACCAACGCGCAGCCCGGACTCGGTAATGGCGCGCATTGCGCCC
AGCGCCATCTGATCGTTGGCAACCAGCATCGCAGTGGGAACGATGCCCTCATTCAGCATTTGCATGGTTT
GTTGAAAACCGGACATGGCACTCCAGTCGCCTTCCCGTTCCGCTATCGGCTGAATTTGATTGCGAGTGAG
ATATTTATGCCAGCCAGCCAGACGCAGACGCGCCGAGACAGAACTTAATGGGCCCGCTAACAGCGCGATT
TGCTGGTGACCCAATGCGACCAGATGCTCCACGCCCAGTCGCGTACCGTCTTCATGGGAGAAAATAATAC
TGTTGATGGGTGTCTGGTCAGAGACATCAAGAAATAACGCCGGAACATTAGTGCAGGCAGCTTCCACAGC
AATGGCATCCTGGTCATCCAGCGGATAGTTAATGATCAGCCCACTGACGCGTTGCGCGAGAAGATTGTGC
ACCGCCGCTTTACAGGCTTCGACGCCGCTTCGTTCTACCATCGACACCACCACGCTGGCACCCAGTTGAT
CGGCGCGAGATTTAATCGCCGCGACAATTTGCGACGGCGCGTGCAGGGCCAGACTGGAGGTGGCAACGCC
AATCAGCAACGACTGTTTGCCCGCCAGTTGTTGTGCCACGCGGTTGGGAATGTAATTCAGCTCCGCCATC
GCCGCTTCCACTTTTTCCCGCGTTTTCGCAGAAACGTGGCTGGCCTGGTTCACCACGCGGGAAACGGTCT
GATAAGAGACACCGGCATACTCTGCGACATCGTATAACGTTACTGGTTTCACATTCACCACCCTGAATTG
ACTCTCTTCCGGGCGCTATCATGCCATACCGCGAAAGGTTTTGCGCCATTCGATGGTGTCCGGGATCTCG
ACGCTCTCCCTTATGCGACTCCTGCATTAGGAAGCAGCCCAGTAGTAGGTTGAGGCCGTTGAGCACCGCC
GCCGCAAGGAATGGTGCATGCAAGGAGATGGCGCCCAACAGTCCCCCGGCCACGGGGCCTGCCACCATAC
CCACGCCGAAACAAGCGCTCATGAGCCCGAAGTGGCGAGCCCGATCTTCCCCATCGGTGATGTCGGCGAT
ATAGGCGCCAGCAACCGCACCTGTGGCGCCGGTGATGCCGGCCACGATGCGTCCGGCGTAGAGGATCGAG
ATCTCGATCCCGCGAAATTAATACGACTCACTATAGGGGAATTGTGAGCGGATAACAATTCCCCTCTAGA
AATAATTTTGTTTAACTTTAAGAAGGAGATATACATATGGATGTGTTTATGAAAGGCCTGAGCAAAGCGA
AAGAAGGTGTAGTCGCGGCGGCGGAAAAAACCAAACAAGGCGTGGCGGAAGCGGCGGGAAAAACCAAGGA
A
[192 nt withheld, positions 5462-5653]
CTGGGCAAAAACGAAGAAGGCGCGCCGCAAGAAGGCATTCTGGAAGATATGCCGGTTGATCCGGATAACG
AAGCGTATGAAATGCCGAGCGAAGAAGGCTATCAAGATTATGAACCGGAAGCGCATCATCATCATCATCA
TTAAGGATCCGGCTGCTAACAAAGCCCGAAAGGAAGCTGAGTTGGCTGCTGCCACCGCTGAGCAATAACT
AGCATAACCCCTTGGGGCCTCTAAACGGGTCTTGAGGGGTTTTTTGCTGAAAGGAGGAACTATATCCGGA
TATCCCGCAAGAGGCCCGGCAGTACCGGCATAACCAAGCCTATGCCTACAGCATCCAGGGTGACGGTGCC
GAGGATGACGATGAGCGCATTGTTAGATTTCATACACGGTGCCTGACTGCGTTAGCAATTTAACTGTGAT
AAACTA
